Addgene plasmid #137142: pAAV-nEF-Con/Fon-ChR2-mCherry
Purpose: Intersectional viral expression of ChR2-mCherry in cells expressing both Cre AND Flp
Depositing lab: Karl Deisseroth & INTRSECT 2.0 Project. Publication: Comprehensive Dual- and Triple-Feature Intersectional Single-Vector Delivery of Diverse Functional Payloads to Cells of Behaving Mammals. Fenno LE, Ramakrishnan C, Kim YS, Evans KE, Lo M, Vesuna S, Inoue M, Cheung KYM, Yuen E, Pichamoorthy N, Hong ASO, Deisseroth K. Neuron. 2020 Jun 20. pii: S0896-6273(20)30432-3. doi: 10.1016/j.neuron.2020.06.003. PubMed 32574559.
Backbone
  Vector backbone: AAV2-nEF-WPRE
  Backbone size w/o insert (bp): 4600
  Vector type: AAV, Cre/Lox, Synthetic Biology ; Flp/FRT
Growth in bacteria
  Bacterial resistance: Ampicillin, 100 μg/mL
  Growth temperature: 37°C
  Growth strain: NEB Stable
  Copy number: High Copy
Gene/Insert
  Gene/Insert name: Con/Fon-ChR2-mCherry
  Species: Synthetic; Prokaryotic
  Insert size (bp): 2400
  Mutation: H134R
  Promoter: nEF
  Cloning method: Restriction Enzyme; 5′ cloning site BamHI (unknown if destroyed); 3′ cloning site EcoRI (unknown if destroyed)
  Sequencing primers: 5′ GACCCTGCTTGCTCAACTCT; 3′ GGGCCACAACTCCTCATAAA
Terms and licenses: Academic/Nonprofit Terms; Industry Terms: Not Available to Industry
Depositor comments: Additional sequencing primers: Intron 2F GGGACGACATGACTTAACCAG; Intron 2R CCAGCCCTTCTCATGTTCAG; Intron 1F CCTGTATGTGACCCATGTGC; Intron 1R: GCACATGGGTCACATACAGG
How to cite: pAAV-nEF-Con/Fon-ChR2-mCherry was a gift from Karl Deisseroth & INTRSECT 2.0 Project (Addgene plasmid # 137142 ; http://n2t.net/addgene:137142 ; RRID:Addgene_137142) For viral preps, please replace (Addgene plasmid # 137142) in the above sentence with: (Addgene viral prep # 137142-AAV8)
