[The description below was written by a language model from this plasmid's Addgene catalogue record and pLannotate feature annotations shown in this document.]
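Description:
pAAV-nEF-Con/Fon-ChR2-mCherry is an AAV2-based transfer plasmid from the INTRSECT 2.0 collection, designed for intersectional expression of the channelrhodopsin-2 H134R variant fused to mCherry only in cells that contain both Cre and Flp recombinases. It is propagated in bacteria as a high-copy plasmid through a ColE1/pUC-type origin with ampicillin selection (AmpR), and it also carries an f1/M13 phage origin. The expression cassette lies between two AAV2 inverted terminal repeats, which allow it to be packaged into recombinant AAV. The left ITR is annotated only as short fragments in the sequencing-derived record but is full length in the depositor sequence, a common outcome when reading through ITRs.

Transcription is driven by the nEF promoter, annotated as the EF-1α core promoter followed by a truncated HTLV-1 LTR segment. A WPRE and the human growth hormone polyadenylation signal downstream enhance transcript stability and processing. The ChR2-mCherry open reading frame is split into separate pieces: an N-terminal ChR2 fragment and a C-terminal red fluorescent protein fragment (matched by the annotator to Blue102, a Discosoma relative) lie in reverse orientation, while a middle segment with the rest of ChR2 and the start of mCherry lies forward. Intron-derived fragments separate the pieces. Inverted lox2272 and loxN pairs bracket the middle segment, so Cre changes its orientation. The table does not annotate FRT-type sites, although the catalogue lists Flp/FRT, so the Flp-dependent step cannot be mapped from it. Presumably, once both recombinases have acted, all exons are co-oriented and splicing removes the recombination sites to yield an intact reading frame. The construct is used for optogenetic activation and red labelling of doubly defined cell populations.
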