Features (pLannotate 1.2.2; 26 found; start..end, strand, type, name):
      1..141     -  repeat_region  AAV2 ITR: inverted terminal repeat of adeno-associated virus serotype 2 inverted
    188..399     +  promoter       EF-1α core promoter: core promoter for human elongation factor EF-1α
    412..680     +  LTR            5' LTR (truncated): truncated 5' long terminal repeat (LTR) from human T-cell leukemia virus (HTLV) type 1
    750..791     -  intron         β-globin intron (fragment): internally truncated intron from human β-globin
    837..1211    -  CDS            Blue102 (fragment): Blue102 is a fluorescent protein published in 2010, derived from Discosoma sp..
   1277..1310    +  protein_bind   lox2272: Cre-mediated recombination occurs in the 8-bp core sequence (GGATACTT). lox2272 sites are compatible with each other, but incompatible with loxP or loxN sites (Lee and Saito, 1988). Cre recombinase
   1311..1360    -  intron         β-globin intron (fragment): internally truncated intron from human β-globin
   1361..1394    +  protein_bind   loxN: Cre-mediated recombination occurs in the 8-bp core sequence (GTATACCT). loxN sites are compatible with each other, but incompatible with loxP or lox2272 sites. Cre recombinase
   1496..2005    +  CDS            ChR2(H134R) (fragment): H134R mutant of an N-terminal fragment of channelrhodopsin-2 from the alga Chlamydomonas reinhardtii (Nagel et al., 2005) blue light-activated cation channel
   2018..2365    +  CDS            mCherry (fragment): mCherry is a basic (constitutively fluorescent) red fluorescent protein published in 2004, derived from Discosoma sp.. It is reported to be a very rapidly-maturing monomer with low acid sensitivity.
   2377..2410    -  protein_bind   lox2272: Cre-mediated recombination occurs in the 8-bp core sequence (GGATACTT). lox2272 sites are compatible with each other, but incompatible with loxP or loxN sites (Lee and Saito, 1988). Cre recombinase
   2411..2460    -  intron         β-globin intron (fragment): internally truncated intron from human β-globin
   2461..2494    -  protein_bind   loxN: Cre-mediated recombination occurs in the 8-bp core sequence (GTATACCT). loxN sites are compatible with each other, but incompatible with loxP or lox2272 sites. Cre recombinase
   2515..2933    -  CDS            ChR2(H134R) (fragment): H134R mutant of an N-terminal fragment of channelrhodopsin-2 from the alga Chlamydomonas reinhardtii (Nagel et al., 2005) blue light-activated cation channel
   2980..3030    -  intron         β-globin intron (fragment): internally truncated intron from human β-globin
   3064..3088    +  misc_feature   MCS (fragment): pBluescript multiple cloning site
   3088..3676    +  misc_feature   WPRE: woodchuck hepatitis virus posttranscriptional regulatory element
   3708..4184    +  polyA_signal   hGH poly(A) signal: human growth hormone polyadenylation signal
   4224..4364    +  repeat_region  AAV2 ITR: inverted terminal repeat of adeno-associated virus serotype 2 inverted
   4369..4420    -  misc_feature   bom (fragment): basis of mobility region from pBR322
   4439..4819    +  rep_origin     M13 ori (sequence partly withheld): M13 bacteriophage origin of replication; arrow indicates direction of (+) strand synthesis
   4895..4944    -  misc_feature   bom (fragment): basis of mobility region from pBR322
   5046..5081    -  CDS            rop (fragment): Rop protein, which maintains plasmids at low copy number; rop
   5176..5280    +  promoter       AmpR promoter: bla
   5281..6141    +  CDS            AmpR: β-lactamase; bla; confers resistance to ampicillin, carbenicillin, and related antibiotics
   6312..6900    +  rep_origin     ori: high-copy-number ColE1/pMB1/pBR322/pUC origin of replication
>Addgene plasmid #137142 | pAAV-nEF-Con/Fon-ChR2-mCherry | depositor full sequence | sequence record 265132 | pAAV-nEF-Con/Fon-ChR2-mCherry sequence 6961 bps
CCTGCAGGCAGCTGCGCGCTCGCTCGCTCACTGAGGCCGCCCGGGCAAAGCCCGGGCGTCGGGCGACCTT
TGGTCGCCCGGCCTCAGTGAGCGAGCGAGCGCGCAGAGAGGGAGTGGCCAACTCCATCACTAGGGGTTCC
TGCGGCCGCACGCGTAAGGATCTGCGATCGCTCCGGTGCCCGTCAGTGGGCAGAGCGCACATCGCCCACA
GTCCCCGAGAAGTTGGGGGGAGGGGTCGGCAATTGAACGGGTGCCTAGAGAAGGTGGCGCGGGGTAAACT
GGGAAAGTGATGTCGTGTACTGGCTCCGCCTTTTTCCCGAGGGTGGGGGAGAACCGTATATAAGTGCAGT
AGTCGCCGTGAACGTTCTTTTTCGCAACGGGTTTGCCGCCAGAACACAGCTGAAGCTTCGAGGGGCTCGC
ATCTCTCCTTCACGCGCCCGCCGCCCTACCTGAGGCCGCCATCCACGCCGGTTGAGTCGCGTTCTGCCGC
CTCCCGCCTGTGGTGCCTCCTGAACTGCGTCCGCCGTCTAGGTAAGTTTAAAGCTCAGGTCGAGACCGGG
CCTTTGTCCGGCGCTCCCTTGGAGCCTACCTAGACTCAGCCGGCTCTCCACGCTTTGCCTGACCCTGCTT
GCTCAACTCTACGTCTTTGTTTCGTTTTCTGTTCTGCGCCGTTACAGATCCAAGCTGTGACCGGCGCCTA
CGGATCCGAAGTTCCTATTCTTCAAATAGTATAGGAACTTCGCAGAGTAGTAGCTGGATTGTAGCTGCTA
TTAGCAATCTAAAACCTCTTAGAAGTTCCTATTCTTCAAAAGGTATAGGAACTTCGGCGCGCCTTACTTG
TACAGCTCGTCCATGCCGCCGGTGGAGTGGCGGCCCTCGGCGCGTTCGTACTGTTCCACGATGGTGTAGT
CCTCGTTGTGGGAGGTGATGTCCAACTTGATGTTGACGTTGTAGGCGCCGGGCAGCTGCACGGGCTTCTT
GGCCTTGTAGGTGGTCTTGACCTCAGCGTCGTAGTGGCCGCCGTCCTTCAGCTTCAGCCTCTGCTTGATC
TCGCCCTTCAGGGCGCCGTCCTCGGGGTACATCCGCTCGGAGGAGGCCTCCCAGCCCATGGTCTTCTTCT
GCATTACGGGGCCGTCGGAGGGGAAGTTGGTGCCGCGCAGCTTCACCTTGTAGATGAACTCGCCGTCCTG
CAGGGAGGAGTCCTGTGGGACGACATGACTTAACCAGTTAACCATGTTCTCTGAACATGAGAAGGGCTGG
CCACTCTCCAGTCGACATAACTTCGTATAGGATACTTTATACGAAGTTATGCAGAATGGTAGCTGGATTG
TAGCTGCTATTAGCAATATGAAACCTCTTAATAACTTCGTATAGTATACCTTATACGAAGTTATACTAGT
TGTGCCCCCCCTTTTTTTTATAAATTGTATTAATGTTATATACATATCTCCTGTATGTGACCCATGTGCT
TATGACTCTATTTCTCATGTGTTTAGGCCTGAGCAACGACTACAGCAGGAGAACCATGGGACTCCTTGTC
TCAGACATCGGGACTATCGTGTGGGGGGCTACCAGCGCCATGGCAACCGGCTATGTTAAAGTCATCTTCT
TTTGTCTTGGATTGTGCTATGGCGCGAACACATTTTTTCACGCCGCCAAAGCATATATCGAGGGTTATCA
TACTGTGCCAAAGGGTCGGTGCCGCCAGGTCGTGACCGGCATGGCATGGCTGTTTTTCGTGAGCTGGGGT
ATGTTCCCAATTCTCTTCATTTTGGGGCCCGAAGGTTTTGGCGTCCTGAGCGTCTATGGCTCCACCGTAG
GTCACACGATTATTGATCTGATGAGTAAAAATTGTTGGGGGTTGTTGGGACACTACCTGCGCGTCCTGAT
CCACGAGCACATATTGATTCACGGAGATATCCGCAAAACCACCAAACTGAACATCGGCGGAACGGAGATC
GAGGTCGAGACTCTCGTCGAAGACGAAGCCGAGGCCGGAGCCGTGCCAGCGGCCGCCGTGAGCAAGGGCG
AGGAGGATAACATGGCCATCATCAAGGAGTTCATGCGCTTCAAGGTGCACATGGAGGGCTCCGTGAACGG
CCACGAGTTCGAGATCGAGGGCGAGGGCGAGGGCCGCCCCTACGAGGGCACCCAGACCGCCAAGCTGAAG
GTGACCAAGGGTGGCCCCCTGCCCTTCGCCTGGGACATCCTGTCCCCTCAGTTCATGTACGGCTCCAAGG
CCTACGTGAAGCACCCCGCCGACATCCCCGACTACTTGAAGCTGTCCTTCCCCGAGGGCTTCAAGTGGGA
GCGCGTGATGAACTTCGAGGACGGCGGCGTGGTGACCGTGACCCAGGTGAGTACAGGAGGGGTACCATAA
CTTCGTATAAAGTATCCTATACGAAGTTATTTGCCTTAACCCAGAAATTATCACTGTTATTCTTTAGAAT
GGTGCAAAGAATAACTTCGTATAAGGTATACTATACGAAGTTATGCTAGCAACCCCGACACTTACCGGTG
AGGTTGCTCAGGCGGATAAGGATGACAGGACAAGTGAGCAGCCACTCTGCATAGCGCAGCCACTGCACCC
GGTGTCCTGTGGCAAGGTAGAGCATAGAGGGATTCTTAAACTCAAAAAAGAACTCGAGAATCACCTTAAC
CATTTCAATGGCGCACACATAGATCTCCTCCCAGCCGCATGTAGATTTCCAGGTTTGGTAGGCATAGAAC
ATCAGCAGCAAAATGCTGAATCCTGCTGCAAGCCACTGCAGGACATTTGACGCGGTCTGAGCGCCGTTCG
TGCCGCGAGATTCAATCCATCCGGCACAGTAACATTGATCCTCAGGGACCAGGACGGACCCGTTCACCAC
CACAGGATTAGTAACGAACAAAAGTTCGCGTCCGACGGCAGACAAAGCGCCGCCATAGTCCATGGTGGCG
AGCTCGAAGTTCCTATACTATTTGAAGAATAGGAACTTCTTGCCTTAACCCAGAAATTATCACTGTTATT
CTTTAGAATGGTGCAAAGAGAAGTTCCTATACCTTTTGAAGAATAGGAACTTCGAATTCGATATCAAGCT
TATCGATAATCAACCTCTGGATTACAAAATTTGTGAAAGATTGACTGGTATTCTTAACTATGTTGCTCCT
TTTACGCTATGTGGATACGCTGCTTTAATGCCTTTGTATCATGCTATTGCTTCCCGTATGGCTTTCATTT
TCTCCTCCTTGTATAAATCCTGGTTGCTGTCTCTTTATGAGGAGTTGTGGCCCGTTGTCAGGCAACGTGG
CGTGGTGTGCACTGTGTTTGCTGACGCAACCCCCACTGGTTGGGGCATTGCCACCACCTGTCAGCTCCTT
TCCGGGACTTTCGCTTTCCCCCTCCCTATTGCCACGGCGGAACTCATCGCCGCCTGCCTTGCCCGCTGCT
GGACAGGGGCTCGGCTGTTGGGCACTGACAATTCCGTGGTGTTGTCGGGGAAATCATCGTCCTTTCCTTG
GCTGCTCGCCTATGTTGCCACCTGGATTCTGCGCGGGACGTCCTTCTGCTACGTCCCTTCGGCCCTCAAT
CCAGCGGACCTTCCTTCCCGCGGCCTGCTGCCGGCTCTGCGGCCTCTTCCGCGTCTTCGCCTTCGCCCTC
AGACGAGTCGGATCTCCCTTTGGGCCGCCTCCCCGCATCGATACCGAGCGCTGCTCGAGAGATCTACGGG
TGGCATCCCTGTGACCCCTCCCCAGTGCCTCTCCTGGCCCTGGAAGTTGCCACTCCAGTGCCCACCAGCC
TTGTCCTAATAAAATTAAGTTGCATCATTTTGTCTGACTAGGTGTCCTTCTATAATATTATGGGGTGGAG
GGGGGTGGTATGGAGCAAGGGGCAAGTTGGGAAGACAACCTGTAGGGCCTGCGGGGTCTATTGGGAACCA
AGCTGGAGTGCAGTGGCACAATCTTGGCTCACTGCAATCTCCGCCTCCTGGGTTCAAGCGATTCTCCTGC
CTCAGCCTCCCGAGTTGTTGGGATTCCAGGCATGCATGACCAGGCTCAGCTAATTTTTGTTTTTTTGGTA
GAGACGGGGTTTCACCATATTGGCCAGGCTGGTCTCCAACTCCTAATCTCAGGTGATCTACCCACCTTGG
CCTCCCAAATTGCTGGGATTACAGGCGTGAACCACTGCTCCCTTCCCTGTCCTTCTGATTTTGTAGGTAA
CCACGTGCGGACCGAGCGGCCGCAGGAACCCCTAGTGATGGAGTTGGCCACTCCCTCTCTGCGCGCTCGC
TCGCTCACTGAGGCCGGGCGACCAAAGGTCGCCCGACGCCCGGGCTTTGCCCGGGCGGCCTCAGTGAGCG
AGCGAGCGCGCAGCTGCCTGCAGGGGCGCCTGATGCGGTATTTTCTCCTTACGCATCTGTGCGGTATTTC
ACACCGCATA
[142 nt withheld, positions 4421-4562]
C
[141 nt withheld, positions 4564-4704]
CCTTTGACGTTGGAGTCCACGTTCTTT
[37 nt withheld, positions 4732-4768]
ACCCTATCTCGGGCTATTCTTTTGATTTATAAGGGATTTTGCCGATTTCGGCCTATTGGTTAAAAAATGA
GCTGATTTAACAAAAATTTAACGCGAATTTTAACAAAATATTAACGTTTACAATTTTATGGTGCACTCTC
AGTACAATCTGCTCTGATGCCGCATAGTTAAGCCAGCCCCGACACCCGCCAACACCCGCTGACGCGCCCT
GACGGGCTTGTCTGCTCCCGGCATCCGCTTACAGACAAGCTGTGACCGTCTCCGGGAGCTGCATGTGTCA
GAGGTTTTCACCGTCATCACCGAAACGCGCGAGACGAAAGGGCCTCGTGATACGCCTATTTTTATAGGTT
AATGTCATGATAATAATGGTTTCTTAGACGTCAGGTGGCACTTTTCGGGGAAATGTGCGCGGAACCCCTA
TTTGTTTATTTTTCTAAATACATTCAAATATGTATCCGCTCATGAGACAATAACCCTGATAAATGCTTCA
ATAATATTGAAAAAGGAAGAGTATGAGTATTCAACATTTCCGTGTCGCCCTTATTCCCTTTTTTGCGGCA
TTTTGCCTTCCTGTTTTTGCTCACCCAGAAACGCTGGTGAAAGTAAAAGATGCTGAAGATCAGTTGGGTG
CACGAGTGGGTTACATCGAACTGGATCTCAACAGCGGTAAGATCCTTGAGAGTTTTCGCCCCGAAGAACG
TTTTCCAATGATGAGCACTTTTAAAGTTCTGCTATGTGGCGCGGTATTATCCCGTATTGACGCCGGGCAA
GAGCAACTCGGTCGCCGCATACACTATTCTCAGAATGACTTGGTTGAGTACTCACCAGTCACAGAAAAGC
ATCTTACGGATGGCATGACAGTAAGAGAATTATGCAGTGCTGCCATAACCATGAGTGATAACACTGCGGC
CAACTTACTTCTGACAACGATCGGAGGACCGAAGGAGCTAACCGCTTTTTTGCACAACATGGGGGATCAT
GTAACTCGCCTTGATCGTTGGGAACCGGAGCTGAATGAAGCCATACCAAACGACGAGCGTGACACCACGA
TGCCTGTAGCAATGGCAACAACGTTGCGCAAACTATTAACTGGCGAACTACTTACTCTAGCTTCCCGGCA
ACAATTAATAGACTGGATGGAGGCGGATAAAGTTGCAGGACCACTTCTGCGCTCGGCCCTTCCGGCTGGC
TGGTTTATTGCTGATAAATCTGGAGCCGGTGAGCGTGGGTCTCGCGGTATCATTGCAGCACTGGGGCCAG
ATGGTAAGCCCTCCCGTATCGTAGTTATCTACACGACGGGGAGTCAGGCAACTATGGATGAACGAAATAG
ACAGATCGCTGAGATAGGTGCCTCACTGATTAAGCATTGGTAACTGTCAGACCAAGTTTACTCATATATA
CTTTAGATTGATTTAAAACTTCATTTTTAATTTAAAAGGATCTAGGTGAAGATCCTTTTTGATAATCTCA
TGACCAAAATCCCTTAACGTGAGTTTTCGTTCCACTGAGCGTCAGACCCCGTAGAAAAGATCAAAGGATC
TTCTTGAGATCCTTTTTTTCTGCGCGTAATCTGCTGCTTGCAAACAAAAAAACCACCGCTACCAGCGGTG
GTTTGTTTGCCGGATCAAGAGCTACCAACTCTTTTTCCGAAGGTAACTGGCTTCAGCAGAGCGCAGATAC
CAAATACTGTCCTTCTAGTGTAGCCGTAGTTAGGCCACCACTTCAAGAACTCTGTAGCACCGCCTACATA
CCTCGCTCTGCTAATCCTGTTACCAGTGGCTGCTGCCAGTGGCGATAAGTCGTGTCTTACCGGGTTGGAC
TCAAGACGATAGTTACCGGATAAGGCGCAGCGGTCGGGCTGAACGGGGGGTTCGTGCACACAGCCCAGCT
TGGAGCGAACGACCTACACCGAACTGAGATACCTACAGCGTGAGCTATGAGAAAGCGCCACGCTTCCCGA
AGGGAGAAAGGCGGACAGGTATCCGGTAAGCGGCAGGGTCGGAACAGGAGAGCGCACGAGGGAGCTTCCA
GGGGGAAACGCCTGGTATCTTTATAGTCCTGTCGGGTTTCGCCACCTCTGACTTGAGCGTCGATTTTTGT
GATGCTCGTCAGGGGGGCGGAGCCTATGGAAAAACGCCAGCAACGCGGCCTTTTTACGGTTCCTGGCCTT
TTGCTGGCCTTTTGCTCACATGT
