Features (pLannotate 1.2.2; 27 found; start..end, strand, type, name):
     12..39      +  repeat_region  AAV2 ITR (fragment): inverted terminal repeat of adeno-associated virus serotype 2 inverted
     68..95      +  repeat_region  AAV2 ITR (fragment): inverted terminal repeat of adeno-associated virus serotype 2 inverted
    177..388     +  promoter       EF-1α core promoter: core promoter for human elongation factor EF-1α
    401..669     +  LTR            5' LTR (truncated): truncated 5' long terminal repeat (LTR) from human T-cell leukemia virus (HTLV) type 1
    739..780     -  intron         β-globin intron (fragment): internally truncated intron from human β-globin
    826..1200    -  CDS            Blue102 (fragment): Blue102 is a fluorescent protein published in 2010, derived from Discosoma sp..
   1266..1299    +  protein_bind   lox2272: Cre-mediated recombination occurs in the 8-bp core sequence (GGATACTT). lox2272 sites are compatible with each other, but incompatible with loxP or loxN sites (Lee and Saito, 1988). Cre recombinase
   1300..1349    -  intron         β-globin intron (fragment): internally truncated intron from human β-globin
   1350..1383    +  protein_bind   loxN: Cre-mediated recombination occurs in the 8-bp core sequence (GTATACCT). loxN sites are compatible with each other, but incompatible with loxP or lox2272 sites. Cre recombinase
   1485..1994    +  CDS            ChR2(H134R) (fragment): H134R mutant of an N-terminal fragment of channelrhodopsin-2 from the alga Chlamydomonas reinhardtii (Nagel et al., 2005) blue light-activated cation channel
   2007..2354    +  CDS            mCherry (fragment): mCherry is a basic (constitutively fluorescent) red fluorescent protein published in 2004, derived from Discosoma sp.. It is reported to be a very rapidly-maturing monomer with low acid sensitivity.
   2366..2399    -  protein_bind   lox2272: Cre-mediated recombination occurs in the 8-bp core sequence (GGATACTT). lox2272 sites are compatible with each other, but incompatible with loxP or loxN sites (Lee and Saito, 1988). Cre recombinase
   2400..2449    -  intron         β-globin intron (fragment): internally truncated intron from human β-globin
   2450..2483    -  protein_bind   loxN: Cre-mediated recombination occurs in the 8-bp core sequence (GTATACCT). loxN sites are compatible with each other, but incompatible with loxP or lox2272 sites. Cre recombinase
   2504..2922    -  CDS            ChR2(H134R) (fragment): H134R mutant of an N-terminal fragment of channelrhodopsin-2 from the alga Chlamydomonas reinhardtii (Nagel et al., 2005) blue light-activated cation channel
   2969..3019    -  intron         β-globin intron (fragment): internally truncated intron from human β-globin
   3053..3077    +  misc_feature   MCS (fragment): pBluescript multiple cloning site
   3077..3665    +  misc_feature   WPRE: woodchuck hepatitis virus posttranscriptional regulatory element
   3697..4173    +  polyA_signal   hGH poly(A) signal: human growth hormone polyadenylation signal
   4213..4353    +  repeat_region  AAV2 ITR: inverted terminal repeat of adeno-associated virus serotype 2 inverted
   4358..4409    -  misc_feature   bom (fragment): basis of mobility region from pBR322
   4428..4883    +  rep_origin     f1 ori (sequence partly withheld): f1 bacteriophage origin of replication; arrow indicates direction of (+) strand synthesis
   4884..4933    -  misc_feature   bom (fragment): basis of mobility region from pBR322
   5035..5070    -  CDS            rop (fragment): Rop protein, which maintains plasmids at low copy number; rop
   5165..5269    +  promoter       AmpR promoter: bla
   5270..6130    +  CDS            AmpR: β-lactamase; bla; confers resistance to ampicillin, carbenicillin, and related antibiotics
   6301..6889    +  rep_origin     ori: high-copy-number ColE1/pMB1/pBR322/pUC origin of replication
>Addgene plasmid #137142 | pAAV-nEF-Con/Fon-ChR2-mCherry | addgene full sequence | sequence record 272736 | Addgene NGS Result
CCTGCAGGCAGCTGCGCGCTCGCTCGCTCACTGAGGCCGCCCGGGCGTCGGGCGACCTTTGGTCGCCCGG
CCTCAGTGAGCGAGCGAGCGCGCAGAGAGGGAGTGGCCAACTCCATCACTAGGGGTTCCTGCGGCCGCAC
GCGTAAGGATCTGCGATCGCTCCGGTGCCCGTCAGTGGGCAGAGCGCACATCGCCCACAGTCCCCGAGAA
GTTGGGGGGAGGGGTCGGCAATTGAACGGGTGCCTAGAGAAGGTGGCGCGGGGTAAACTGGGAAAGTGAT
GTCGTGTACTGGCTCCGCCTTTTTCCCGAGGGTGGGGGAGAACCGTATATAAGTGCAGTAGTCGCCGTGA
ACGTTCTTTTTCGCAACGGGTTTGCCGCCAGAACACAGCTGAAGCTTCGAGGGGCTCGCATCTCTCCTTC
ACGCGCCCGCCGCCCTACCTGAGGCCGCCATCCACGCCGGTTGAGTCGCGTTCTGCCGCCTCCCGCCTGT
GGTGCCTCCTGAACTGCGTCCGCCGTCTAGGTAAGTTTAAAGCTCAGGTCGAGACCGGGCCTTTGTCCGG
CGCTCCCTTGGAGCCTACCTAGACTCAGCCGGCTCTCCACGCTTTGCCTGACCCTGCTTGCTCAACTCTA
CGTCTTTGTTTCGTTTTCTGTTCTGCGCCGTTACAGATCCAAGCTGTGACCGGCGCCTACGGATCCGAAG
TTCCTATTCTTCAAATAGTATAGGAACTTCGCAGAGTAGTAGCTGGATTGTAGCTGCTATTAGCAATCTA
AAACCTCTTAGAAGTTCCTATTCTTCAAAAGGTATAGGAACTTCGGCGCGCCTTACTTGTACAGCTCGTC
CATGCCGCCGGTGGAGTGGCGGCCCTCGGCGCGTTCGTACTGTTCCACGATGGTGTAGTCCTCGTTGTGG
GAGGTGATGTCCAACTTGATGTTGACGTTGTAGGCGCCGGGCAGCTGCACGGGCTTCTTGGCCTTGTAGG
TGGTCTTGACCTCAGCGTCGTAGTGGCCGCCGTCCTTCAGCTTCAGCCTCTGCTTGATCTCGCCCTTCAG
GGCGCCGTCCTCGGGGTACATCCGCTCGGAGGAGGCCTCCCAGCCCATGGTCTTCTTCTGCATTACGGGG
CCGTCGGAGGGGAAGTTGGTGCCGCGCAGCTTCACCTTGTAGATGAACTCGCCGTCCTGCAGGGAGGAGT
CCTGTGGGACGACATGACTTAACCAGTTAACCATGTTCTCTGAACATGAGAAGGGCTGGCCACTCTCCAG
TCGACATAACTTCGTATAGGATACTTTATACGAAGTTATGCAGAATGGTAGCTGGATTGTAGCTGCTATT
AGCAATATGAAACCTCTTAATAACTTCGTATAGTATACCTTATACGAAGTTATACTAGTTGTGCCCCCCC
TTTTTTTTATAAATTGTATTAATGTTATATACATATCTCCTGTATGTGACCCATGTGCTTATGACTCTAT
TTCTCATGTGTTTAGGCCTGAGCAACGACTACAGCAGGAGAACCATGGGACTCCTTGTCTCAGACATCGG
GACTATCGTGTGGGGGGCTACCAGCGCCATGGCAACCGGCTATGTTAAAGTCATCTTCTTTTGTCTTGGA
TTGTGCTATGGCGCGAACACATTTTTTCACGCCGCCAAAGCATATATCGAGGGTTATCATACTGTGCCAA
AGGGTCGGTGCCGCCAGGTCGTGACCGGCATGGCATGGCTGTTTTTCGTGAGCTGGGGTATGTTCCCAAT
TCTCTTCATTTTGGGGCCCGAAGGTTTTGGCGTCCTGAGCGTCTATGGCTCCACCGTAGGTCACACGATT
ATTGATCTGATGAGTAAAAATTGTTGGGGGTTGTTGGGACACTACCTGCGCGTCCTGATCCACGAGCACA
TATTGATTCACGGAGATATCCGCAAAACCACCAAACTGAACATCGGCGGAACGGAGATCGAGGTCGAGAC
TCTCGTCGAAGACGAAGCCGAGGCCGGAGCCGTGCCAGCGGCCGCCGTGAGCAAGGGCGAGGAGGATAAC
ATGGCCATCATCAAGGAGTTCATGCGCTTCAAGGTGCACATGGAGGGCTCCGTGAACGGCCACGAGTTCG
AGATCGAGGGCGAGGGCGAGGGCCGCCCCTACGAGGGCACCCAGACCGCCAAGCTGAAGGTGACCAAGGG
TGGCCCCCTGCCCTTCGCCTGGGACATCCTGTCCCCTCAGTTCATGTACGGCTCCAAGGCCTACGTGAAG
CACCCCGCCGACATCCCCGACTACTTGAAGCTGTCCTTCCCCGAGGGCTTCAAGTGGGAGCGCGTGATGA
ACTTCGAGGACGGCGGCGTGGTGACCGTGACCCAGGTGAGTACAGGAGGGGTACCATAACTTCGTATAAA
GTATCCTATACGAAGTTATTTGCCTTAACCCAGAAATTATCACTGTTATTCTTTAGAATGGTGCAAAGAA
TAACTTCGTATAAGGTATACTATACGAAGTTATGCTAGCAACCCCGACACTTACCGGTGAGGTTGCTCAG
GCGGATAAGGATGACAGGACAAGTGAGCAGCCACTCTGCATAGCGCAGCCACTGCACCCGGTGTCCTGTG
GCAAGGTAGAGCATAGAGGGATTCTTAAACTCAAAAAAGAACTCGAGAATCACCTTAACCATTTCAATGG
CGCACACATAGATCTCCTCCCAGCCGCATGTAGATTTCCAGGTTTGGTAGGCATAGAACATCAGCAGCAA
AATGCTGAATCCTGCTGCAAGCCACTGCAGGACATTTGACGCGGTCTGAGCGCCGTTCGTGCCGCGAGAT
TCAATCCATCCGGCACAGTAACATTGATCCTCAGGGACCAGGACGGACCCGTTCACCACCACAGGATTAG
TAACGAACAAAAGTTCGCGTCCGACGGCAGACAAAGCGCCGCCATAGTCCATGGTGGCGAGCTCGAAGTT
CCTATACTATTTGAAGAATAGGAACTTCTTGCCTTAACCCAGAAATTATCACTGTTATTCTTTAGAATGG
TGCAAAGAGAAGTTCCTATACCTTTTGAAGAATAGGAACTTCGAATTCGATATCAAGCTTATCGATAATC
AACCTCTGGATTACAAAATTTGTGAAAGATTGACTGGTATTCTTAACTATGTTGCTCCTTTTACGCTATG
TGGATACGCTGCTTTAATGCCTTTGTATCATGCTATTGCTTCCCGTATGGCTTTCATTTTCTCCTCCTTG
TATAAATCCTGGTTGCTGTCTCTTTATGAGGAGTTGTGGCCCGTTGTCAGGCAACGTGGCGTGGTGTGCA
CTGTGTTTGCTGACGCAACCCCCACTGGTTGGGGCATTGCCACCACCTGTCAGCTCCTTTCCGGGACTTT
CGCTTTCCCCCTCCCTATTGCCACGGCGGAACTCATCGCCGCCTGCCTTGCCCGCTGCTGGACAGGGGCT
CGGCTGTTGGGCACTGACAATTCCGTGGTGTTGTCGGGGAAATCATCGTCCTTTCCTTGGCTGCTCGCCT
ATGTTGCCACCTGGATTCTGCGCGGGACGTCCTTCTGCTACGTCCCTTCGGCCCTCAATCCAGCGGACCT
TCCTTCCCGCGGCCTGCTGCCGGCTCTGCGGCCTCTTCCGCGTCTTCGCCTTCGCCCTCAGACGAGTCGG
ATCTCCCTTTGGGCCGCCTCCCCGCATCGATACCGAGCGCTGCTCGAGAGATCTACGGGTGGCATCCCTG
TGACCCCTCCCCAGTGCCTCTCCTGGCCCTGGAAGTTGCCACTCCAGTGCCCACCAGCCTTGTCCTAATA
AAATTAAGTTGCATCATTTTGTCTGACTAGGTGTCCTTCTATAATATTATGGGGTGGAGGGGGGTGGTAT
GGAGCAAGGGGCAAGTTGGGAAGACAACCTGTAGGGCCTGCGGGGTCTATTGGGAACCAAGCTGGAGTGC
AGTGGCACAATCTTGGCTCACTGCAATCTCCGCCTCCTGGGTTCAAGCGATTCTCCTGCCTCAGCCTCCC
GAGTTGTTGGGATTCCAGGCATGCATGACCAGGCTCAGCTAATTTTTGTTTTTTTGGTAGAGACGGGGTT
TCACCATATTGGCCAGGCTGGTCTCCAACTCCTAATCTCAGGTGATCTACCCACCTTGGCCTCCCAAATT
GCTGGGATTACAGGCGTGAACCACTGCTCCCTTCCCTGTCCTTCTGATTTTGTAGGTAACCACGTGCGGA
CCGAGCGGCCGCAGGAACCCCTAGTGATGGAGTTGGCCACTCCCTCTCTGCGCGCTCGCTCGCTCACTGA
GGCCGGGCGACCAAAGGTCGCCCGACGCCCGGGCTTTGCCCGGGCGGCCTCAGTGAGCGAGCGAGCGCGC
AGCTGCCTGCAGGGGCGCCTGATGCGGTATTTTCTCCTTACGCATCTGTGCGGTATTTCACACCGCATA
[95 nt withheld, positions 4410-4504]
T
[46 nt withheld, positions 4506-4551]
C
[141 nt withheld, positions 4553-4693]
CCTTTGACGTTGGAGTCCACGTTCTTT
[37 nt withheld, positions 4721-4757]
ACTCTATCTCGGGCTATTCTTTTGATTTATAAGGGATTTTGCCGATTTCGGTCTATTGGTTAAAAAATGA
GCTGATTTAACAAAAATTTAACGCGAATTTTAACAAAATATTAACGTTTACAATTTTATGGTGCACTCTC
AGTACAATCTGCTCTGATGCCGCATAGTTAAGCCAGCCCCGACACCCGCCAACACCCGCTGACGCGCCCT
GACGGGCTTGTCTGCTCCCGGCATCCGCTTACAGACAAGCTGTGACCGTCTCCGGGAGCTGCATGTGTCA
GAGGTTTTCACCGTCATCACCGAAACGCGCGAGACGAAAGGGCCTCGTGATACGCCTATTTTTATAGGTT
AATGTCATGATAATAATGGTTTCTTAGACGTCAGGTGGCACTTTTCGGGGAAATGTGCGCGGAACCCCTA
TTTGTTTATTTTTCTAAATACATTCAAATATGTATCCGCTCATGAGACAATAACCCTGATAAATGCTTCA
ATAATATTGAAAAAGGAAGAGTATGAGTATTCAACATTTCCGTGTCGCCCTTATTCCCTTTTTTGCGGCA
TTTTGCCTTCCTGTTTTTGCTCACCCAGAAACGCTGGTGAAAGTAAAAGATGCTGAAGATCAGTTGGGTG
CACGAGTGGGTTACATCGAACTGGATCTCAACAGCGGTAAGATCCTTGAGAGTTTTCGCCCCGAAGAACG
TTTTCCAATGATGAGCACTTTTAAAGTTCTGCTATGTGGCGCGGTATTATCCCGTATTGACGCCGGGCAA
GAGCAACTCGGTCGCCGCATACACTATTCTCAGAATGACTTGGTTGAGTACTCACCAGTCACAGAAAAGC
ATCTTACGGATGGCATGACAGTAAGAGAATTATGCAGTGCTGCCATAACCATGAGTGATAACACTGCGGC
CAACTTACTTCTGACAACGATCGGAGGACCGAAGGAGCTAACCGCTTTTTTGCACAACATGGGGGATCAT
GTAACTCGCCTTGATCGTTGGGAACCGGAGCTGAATGAAGCCATACCAAACGACGAGCGTGACACCACGA
TGCCTGTAGCAATGGCAACAACGTTGCGCAAACTATTAACTGGCGAACTACTTACTCTAGCTTCCCGGCA
ACAATTAATAGACTGGATGGAGGCGGATAAAGTTGCAGGACCACTTCTGCGCTCGGCCCTTCCGGCTGGC
TGGTTTATTGCTGATAAATCTGGAGCCGGTGAGCGTGGGTCTCGCGGTATCATTGCAGCACTGGGGCCAG
ATGGTAAGCCCTCCCGTATCGTAGTTATCTACACGACGGGGAGTCAGGCAACTATGGATGAACGAAATAG
ACAGATCGCTGAGATAGGTGCCTCACTGATTAAGCATTGGTAACTGTCAGACCAAGTTTACTCATATATA
CTTTAGATTGATTTAAAACTTCATTTTTAATTTAAAAGGATCTAGGTGAAGATCCTTTTTGATAATCTCA
TGACCAAAATCCCTTAACGTGAGTTTTCGTTCCACTGAGCGTCAGACCCCGTAGAAAAGATCAAAGGATC
TTCTTGAGATCCTTTTTTTCTGCGCGTAATCTGCTGCTTGCAAACAAAAAAACCACCGCTACCAGCGGTG
GTTTGTTTGCCGGATCAAGAGCTACCAACTCTTTTTCCGAAGGTAACTGGCTTCAGCAGAGCGCAGATAC
CAAATACTGTTCTTCTAGTGTAGCCGTAGTTAGGCCACCACTTCAAGAACTCTGTAGCACCGCCTACATA
CCTCGCTCTGCTAATCCTGTTACCAGTGGCTGCTGCCAGTGGCGATAAGTCGTGTCTTACCGGGTTGGAC
TCAAGACGATAGTTACCGGATAAGGCGCAGCGGTCGGGCTGAACGGGGGGTTCGTGCACACAGCCCAGCT
TGGAGCGAACGACCTACACCGAACTGAGATACCTACAGCGTGAGCTATGAGAAAGCGCCACGCTTCCCGA
AGGGAGAAAGGCGGACAGGTATCCGGTAAGCGGCAGGGTCGGAACAGGAGAGCGCACGAGGGAGCTTCCA
GGGGGAAACGCCTGGTATCTTTATAGTCCTGTCGGGTTTCGCCACCTCTGACTTGAGCGTCGATTTTTGT
GATGCTCGTCAGGGGGGCGGAGCCTATGGAAAAACGCCAGCAACGCGGCCTTTTTACGGTTCCTGGCCTT
TTGCTGGCCTTTTGCTCACATGT
