>Addgene plasmid #137142 | pAAV-nEF-Con/Fon-ChR2-mCherry | depositor partial sequence | sequence record 264988 | Promoter through WPRE
AAGGATCTGCGATCGCTCCGGTGCCCGTCAGTGGGCAGAGCGCACATCGCCCACAGTCCCCGAGAAGTTG
GGGGGAGGGGTCGGCAATTGAACGGGTGCCTAGAGAAGGTGGCGCGGGGTAAACTGGGAAAGTGATGTCG
TGTACTGGCTCCGCCTTTTTCCCGAGGGTGGGGGAGAACCGTATATAAGTGCAGTAGTCGCCGTGAACGT
TCTTTTTCGCAACGGGTTTGCCGCCAGAACACAGCTGAAGCTTCGAGGGGCTCGCATCTCTCCTTCACGC
GCCCGCCGCCCTACCTGAGGCCGCCATCCACGCCGGTTGAGTCGCGTTCTGCCGCCTCCCGCCTGTGGTG
CCTCCTGAACTGCGTCCGCCGTCTAGGTAAGTTTAAAGCTCAGGTCGAGACCGGGCCTTTGTCCGGCGCT
CCCTTGGAGCCTACCTAGACTCAGCCGGCTCTCCACGCTTTGCCTGACCCTGCTTGCTCAACTCTACGTC
TTTGTTTCGTTTTCTGTTCTGCGCCGTTACAGATCCAAGCTGTGACCGGCGCCTACGGATCCGAAGTTCC
TATTCTTCAAATAGTATAGGAACTTCGCAGAGTAGTAGCTGGATTGTAGCTGCTATTAGCAATCTAAAAC
CTCTTAGAAGTTCCTATTCTTCAAAAGGTATAGGAACTTCGGCGCGCCTTACTTGTACAGCTCGTCCATG
CCGCCGGTGGAGTGGCGGCCCTCGGCGCGTTCGTACTGTTCCACGATGGTGTAGTCCTCGTTGTGGGAGG
TGATGTCCAACTTGATGTTGACGTTGTAGGCGCCGGGCAGCTGCACGGGCTTCTTGGCCTTGTAGGTGGT
CTTGACCTCAGCGTCGTAGTGGCCGCCGTCCTTCAGCTTCAGCCTCTGCTTGATCTCGCCCTTCAGGGCG
CCGTCCTCGGGGTACATCCGCTCGGAGGAGGCCTCCCAGCCCATGGTCTTCTTCTGCATTACGGGGCCGT
CGGAGGGGAAGTTGGTGCCGCGCAGCTTCACCTTGTAGATGAACTCGCCGTCCTGCAGGGAGGAGTCCTG
TGGGACGACATGACTTAACCAGTTAACCATGTTCTCTGAACATGAGAAGGGCTGGCCACTCTCCAGTCGA
CATAACTTCGTATAGGATACTTTATACGAAGTTATGCAGAATGGTAGCTGGATTGTAGCTGCTATTAGCA
ATATGAAACCTCTTAATAACTTCGTATAGTATACCTTATACGAAGTTATACTAGTTGTGCCCCCCCTTTT
TTTTATAAATTGTATTAATGTTATATACATATCTCCTGTATGTGACCCATGTGCTTATGACTCTATTTCT
CATGTGTTTAGGCCTGAGCAACGACTACAGCAGGAGAACCATGGGACTCCTTGTCTCAGACATCGGGACT
ATCGTGTGGGGGGCTACCAGCGCCATGGCAACCGGCTATGTTAAAGTCATCTTCTTTTGTCTTGGATTGT
GCTATGGCGCGAACACATTTTTTCACGCCGCCAAAGCATATATCGAGGGTTATCATACTGTGCCAAAGGG
TCGGTGCCGCCAGGTCGTGACCGGCATGGCATGGCTGTTTTTCGTGAGCTGGGGTATGTTCCCAATTCTC
TTCATTTTGGGGCCCGAAGGTTTTGGCGTCCTGAGCGTCTATGGCTCCACCGTAGGTCACACGATTATTG
ATCTGATGAGTAAAAATTGTTGGGGGTTGTTGGGACACTACCTGCGCGTCCTGATCCACGAGCACATATT
GATTCACGGAGATATCCGCAAAACCACCAAACTGAACATCGGCGGAACGGAGATCGAGGTCGAGACTCTC
GTCGAAGACGAAGCCGAGGCCGGAGCCGTGCCAGCGGCCGCCGTGAGCAAGGGCGAGGAGGATAACATGG
CCATCATCAAGGAGTTCATGCGCTTCAAGGTGCACATGGAGGGCTCCGTGAACGGCCACGAGTTCGAGAT
CGAGGGCGAGGGCGAGGGCCGCCCCTACGAGGGCACCCAGACCGCCAAGCTGAAGGTGACCAAGGGTGGC
CCCCTGCCCTTCGCCTGGGACATCCTGTCCCCTCAGTTCATGTACGGCTCCAAGGCCTACGTGAAGCACC
CCGCCGACATCCCCGACTACTTGAAGCTGTCCTTCCCCGAGGGCTTCAAGTGGGAGCGCGTGATGAACTT
CGAGGACGGCGGCGTGGTGACCGTGACCCAGGTGAGTACAGGAGGGGTACCATAACTTCGTATAAAGTAT
CCTATACGAAGTTATTTGCCTTAACCCAGAAATTATCACTGTTATTCTTTAGAATGGTGCAAAGAATAAC
TTCGTATAAGGTATACTATACGAAGTTATGCTAGCAACCCCGACACTTACCGGTGAGGTTGCTCAGGCGG
ATAAGGATGACAGGACAAGTGAGCAGCCACTCTGCATAGCGCAGCCACTGCACCCGGTGTCCTGTGGCAA
GGTAGAGCATAGAGGGATTCTTAAACTCAAAAAAGAACTCGAGAATCACCTTAACCATTTCAATGGCGCA
CACATAGATCTCCTCCCAGCCGCATGTAGATTTCCAGGTTTGGTAGGCATAGAACATCAGCAGCAAAATG
CTGAATCCTGCTGCAAGCCACTGCAGGACATTTGACGCGGTCTGAGCGCCGTTCGTGCCGCGAGATTCAA
TCCATCCGGCACAGTAACATTGATCCTCAGGGACCAGGACGGACCCGTTCACCACCACAGGATTAGTAAC
GAACAAAAGTTCGCGTCCGACGGCAGACAAAGCGCCGCCATAGTCCATGGTGGCGAGCTCGAAGTTCCTA
TACTATTTGAAGAATAGGAACTTCTTGCCTTAACCCAGAAATTATCACTGTTATTCTTTAGAATGGTGCA
AAGAGAAGTTCCTATACCTTTTGAAGAATAGGAACTTCGAATTCGATATCAAGCTTATCGATAATCAACC
TCTGGATTACAAAATTTGTGAAAGATTGACTGGTATTCTTAACTATGTTGCTCCTTTTACGCTATGTGGA
TACGCTGCTTTAATGCCTTTGTATCATGCTATTGCTTCCCGTATGGCTTTCATTTTCTCCTCCTTGTATA
AATCCTGGTTGCTGTCTCTTTATGAGGAGTTGTGGCCCGTTGTCAGGCAACGTGGCGTGGTGTGCACTGT
GTTTGCTGACGCAACCCCCACTGGTTGGGGCATTGCCACCACCTGTCAGCTCCTTTCCGGGACTTTCGCT
TTCCCCCTCCCTATTGCCACGGCGGAACTCATCGCCGCCTGCCTTGCCCGCTGCTGGACAGGGGCTCGGC
TGTTGGGCACTGACAATTCCGTGGTGTTGTCGGGGAAATCATCGTCCTTTCCTTGGCTGCTCGCCTATGT
TGCCACCTGGATTCTGCGCGGGACGTCCTTCTGCTACGTCCCTTCGGCCCTCAATCCAGCGGACCTTCCT
TCCCGCGGCCTGCTGCCGGCTCTGCGGCCTCTTCCGCGTCTTCGCCTTCGCCCTCAGACGAGTCGGATCT
CCCTTTGGGCCGCCTCCCCGCATCGATACCG
